>Addgene plasmid #122256 | BSP611 | depositor full sequence | sequence record 233245 | BSP611 sequence 10455 bps
TGAGCCAATTTATCCAAGTCCTTGTAAAAAGTATTCGAAAATTGTTAACGGATAAAATGTTTATTATAAT
ATCAAAAACAATTTGTCAGTTGACCACTTTTTGATATATTTGACAGAAACCGGGATGAATTGGCTCAAAG
TTAGGGCGCCCTTCTATTACAGGGTTTCTGATAACAAACCGGTTATTAACTCCCAACAAGGGATGATTTC
AATTCATCATGCTCAAATTGACCCAAATTAAGTTACATGACAAATTCATCGCCCTTTTCAACTCTTCTTG
GCTCATCATCTGTTATTCTGTTCCTATTCTGTCTGCACCCTATACCCCTTTGCATACTCTCTCGTCATTC
CTTTCTTGGATAGTGTCTTCTTCTCCCCAGCTCTGCTACTTCTATGACTTGCGCCCGCTGCTTTTCCGCT
CGTTCCTCTCCTCTCTGACGTCTTCTTCTGCTTCTTTTCTCCTTCCTTTTTCCCTTCTCAATCTTCCTCT
TTTTCCCATTTCTGTCAATCATTCGAAGAAGAAGAAGAAGAAGACCCTCATTCATTTCATTTTTTTTTCT
GTCGGTGTGTGCTGCTCGGTTAAGAGTGAGCTCTCTATTCCACGTCTTCTTCTTTTTCTTCTTCGATTCG
AATCAATCACTCCACCAAAACGCATTCGTTTTTGGGATTCACCCCGCGGTTCGCAATAGGTTTCTTTTTC
AAATTATTAGCGTTATAAATAGAAAAATGGTGGAGTTTCAATAAAAATGATAATTTACAAAGTGTATTTT
GATTACATGTACTCAAAAAGGTTGAAATTTTTCATACCAGTTTTCCGGAAATCCATCTGATATCATTATC
GTATTTTTCTTTTTAAAAATGTTTTCAAAAAAAAACAAAATATAGCTGGTTATTTGGCACCCTCTAATTA
CCATTTTCCTGTCACACCACACTCTTTTCCTTCTTCCACTTCTTTCCGTTTTCAGCCGCTTCCAACCAAA
CCGATATGAAAGCCGAGCAACAACGATCGATTCCACCCGGCTCGGCGACCTTCCCGTCGCAGGTGAGACT
CAGAAAACTAGAGAAACCGCTCAACTAACTCTTGATATCCGATTTCATTCTTTTCTCTTTTCTTTTTGTT
GAACTTTTCCATATTTCCAGATGCCACGGCCACCACCAAGCACCGAACAAGGAATCACAACGGAATCGGA
GCTTGCGAAGAAAGCTCAAATCACTCCGAACGACGTTTTAGCACTTCCGGGAATCACTCAAGGTATCTTG
CTCCCTTTGGATTTCAGTTTAAAACATAAATTTAGGATTCTTATGCTCCCCATCTGCGAACATCTATAAC
ATCGAGTTCACCAAGTTCCAAATCCGTGATCTGGACACTGAGCAAGTGCTTTTCGAGATCGCCAAACCGG
AGAACGATCAGGAGAATGATGAGTCGCCACAGGAGTCGGCAAGATACGTGCGTTATAGATTTGCTCCAAA
CTTTTTGAAACTCAAAACGGTCGGAGCAACTGTGGAGTTCAAAGTAGGAGACATCCCAATCCATCATTTC
CGAATGATCGAACGTCACTTCTTCAAAGATCGCCTTCTGAAGTGTTTTGACTTTGAATTTGGATTCTGTA
TTCCGAACTCACGAAACAACTGTGAACATATCTATGAGTTCCCTCAACTCTCTCAACAACTCAGTGAGTC
ATTATTCTAAAAAGTACAATTCAAAAGACTAATCTCTTTTTCAGTGGACGACATGATCAACAATCCAAAC
GAGACTCGTTCTGACAGCTTCTATTTCGTCGATAACAAACTCGTCATGCACAACAAAGCCGACTACTCAT
ATGATGCATAAATATTTAATACAAAAATGTTCTGGATAATTATTCTGTCGAATAGAAAAAAAACTCCAAA
TGTGATTAAATTCCAATAATTCCTGTCTAGTTTGTTCCTTCCCCTTCCCCTTCTCATGTTCAATGCATTC
CTAAGCTTTTCAGTTCCCCCCTTGTTTCTATATTTTTTCGCTGTCCTGTCACACTCGCTAAAAACACTAA
TCACACGGAAATCTGTTTTCAATAAAAACTCCAACTTTAACTCATTTTCAATTTCAACTGCACGGGTGTA
AAACGACGGCCAGTCCGTAATACGACTCACTTAAGGCCGCACCTTTGGTCTTTTATTGTCAACTTCCATT
GGTTCTTCCATTGTTTCTGTTAAATTAATGAATTTTTCATAAAATAAAGACATTATACAATATAAAAATG
AAGAATTTATTGAAAATAAACTGCCAGAGAGAAAAAGTATGCAACACTCCCGCCGAGAGTGTTTGAAATG
GTGTACGGTACATTTTCGTGCTAGGAGTTAGATGTGCAGGCAGCAACGAGAGGGGGAGAGATTTTTTTGG
GCCTTGTGAAATTAACGTGAGTTTTCTGGTCATCTGACTAATCATGTTGGTTTTTTGTTGGTTTATTTTG
TTTTTATCTTTGTTTTTATCCAGATTAGGAAATTTAAATTTTATGAATTTATAATGAGGTCAAACATTCA
GTCCCAGCGTTTTTCCTGTTCTCACTGTTTAGTCGAATTTTTATTTTAGGCTTTCAACAAATGTTCTAAC
TGTCTTATTTGTGACCTCACTTTTTATATTTTTTTAATTTTTAAAAATATTAGAAGTTTCTAGGATAATT
TTTTCGACTTTTATTCTCTCTACCGTCCGCACTCTTCTTACTTTTAAATTAAATTGTTTTTTTTTCAGTT
GGGAAACACTTTGCTCTAGAATGGTCTCCAAGGGAGAGGAGCTTATCAAGGAGAACATGCACATGAAGCT
CTACATGGAGGGAACCGTCAACAACCACCACTTCAAGTGCACCTCCGAGGGAGAGGGAAAGCCATACGAG
GGAACCCAAACCATGCGTATCAAGGTCGTCGAGGGAGGACCACTCCCATTCGCCTTCGACATCCTCGCCA
CCTCCTTCATGTACGGATCGCGTACCTTCATCAACCACACCCAAGGAATCCCAGACTTCTTCAAGCAATC
CTTCCCAGAGGGATTCACCTGGGAGCGTGTCACCACCTACGAGGACGGAGGAGTCCTCACCGCCACCCAA
GACACCTCCCTCCAAGACGGATGCCTCATCTACAACGTCAAGATCCGTGGAGTCAACTTCCCATCCAACG
GACCAGTCATGCAAAAGAAGACCCTCGGATGGGAGGCCAACACCGAGATGCTCTACCCAGCCGACGGAGG
ACTTGAGGGACGTACCGACATGGCCCTCAAGCTCGTCGGAGGAGGACACCTCATCTGCAACTTCAAGACC
ACCTACCGTTCCAAGAAGCCAGCCAAGAACCTCAAGATGCCAGGAGTCTACTACGTTGACCACCGTCTTG
AGCGTATCAAGGAGGCCGACAAGGAGACCTACGTCGAGCAACACGAGGTCGCCGTCGCCCGTTACTGCGA
CCTCCCATCCAAGCTCGGACACAAGCTCAACGGAATGGACGAGCTTTACAAGTAAGGCCGCTGTCATCAG
ACATCTCGCGCCCGTGCCTCTGACTTCTAAGTCCAATTACTCTTCAACATCCCTACATGCTCTTTCTCCC
TGTGCTCCCACCCCCTATTTTTGTTATTATCAAAAAACTTCTCTTAATTTCTTTGTTTTTTAGCTTCTTT
TAAGTCACCTCTAACAATGAAATTGTGTAGATTCAAAAATAGAATTAATTCGTAATAAAAAGTCGAAAAA
AATTGTGCTCCCTCCCCCCATTAATAATAATTCTATCCCAAAATCTACACAATGTTCTGTGTACACTTCT
TATGTTTTTTACTTCTGATAAATTTTTTTGAAACATCATAGAAAAAACCGCACACAAAATACCTTATCAT
ATGTTACGTTTCAGTTTATGACCGCAATTTTTATTTCTTCGCACGTCTGGGCCTCTCATGACGTCAAATC
ATGCTCATCGTGAAAAAGTTTTGGAGTATTTTTGGAATTTTTCAATCAAGTGAAAGTTTATGAAATTAAT
TTTCCTGCTTTTGCTTTTTGGGGTTTCCCCTATTGTTTGTCAAGATTTCGAGGACGGCGTTTTTCTTGCT
AAAATCACAAGTATTGATGAGCACGATGCAAGAAAGATCGGAAGAAGGTTTGGGTTTGAGGCTCAGTGGA
AGGTGAGTAGAAGTTGATAATTTGAAAGTGGAGTAGTGTCTATGGGGTTTTTGCCTTAAATGACAGAATA
CATTCCCAATATACCAAACATAACTGTTTGCCCACTAGTGAGTCGTATTACGTAGCTTGGCGTAATCATG
GTCATAGCTGTTTCCTGCCCGTGACCCAGCTTTCTTGTACAAAGTGGTAAGTGCAAGTAAGATCAGTGTT
TGTTTCGATATCAGTCTGTTTCGTAACGGTCTTCTGTATAACTACAAAAAAGAATAAAAAACCGTATCAC
AACTGAGAAAAAAGACAAAACTTATTGAACAGTGTTCCTTTCAAAAAATTATTTTGTAAAAAATCGAGTT
TTTCTCCAAAATAACGCACGCAATCAAAAACAAGAAAACTAACGTGTTCTCCTGGGCGTGGAACTCCTTA
TCAAGATTACCATTATTGTCTGTCAGAATTGATATTTCAATTATTTCATATCTAGACAAACCCGGGTGTC
TTGCATTTATTAGTACTGTGAGTTTACATACAAACGAGGCTTACTCAGATAACATAGAGTCACCTCTAAT
TAGCAAAAACCCATTTCTAATTAGCTATTTCGACCAGTTCTAAAGTCACCGTAATTAGAAATGGTTTTTG
TAGCTTTTCTAATTAGAAATGACCCCGAGATAAGTGAAATATGGCATTTTCTGGGTTTTCTAGTAAGAAA
TGATCCCGCACGTAGTGATTCCGCGTTACAAGCCAAATTCAAATTAAAAAAGTATATTACACAATTCAAG
TTACATTATTTTCAGGAAACAATGGCGAAGAGCAAAGCAGAGATTCAAAAGGAGGAAAGAGACAACAGAT
ATGAACGAAGACTTCTTGAAAAGAGAAAGAGACATGAGGTGAGTAACCATGATAATAAATAATCAAGTAA
GGGCTATAGATTTATAAATTCTGGAGTTAACAGTTTCGAAAAAAAGTAGTTTTCATATGTGCGAAGGAAT
ATCAAAAATAGGGGAATAGCCTAAACGAGTGAGAAAATTAAATGTTTGTTATTTTTTCAAAAATGTCTGC
AGGGCCGTTATCCTTTCAAATGCACTCTATCAAACATAGATCATATCCATCATATCTTATCCAGAATTTA
TATCATATCCAAGATTGAGAGCGTTTCAAGGAAAATCTCAAACAACCATACAATTTTGTAGATCGACAAC
AAGGCCTCCACTTCTTCATCGATGGCCTCTGCAGCACCTGCACCACCAAGTTTGTATTTTTCATATTAAT
ATAAAGTGAGCCACGCATAGTCGTTTTTAGGATTTTTGCCAGATCGATGTCGCGCAAACAGACTGTTTTT
TTTTCTTTGAAAGCCGTGCGTGACATGGGCCACGGATTGTAACGCCGCGCTGGATGGATAAAAATTTATT
CAGTTTTTTAGCCTTTACAAAATATGGTTCGACTACTTTCTTTATTTTTACATTTTTATAGGTGCTCATT
GAGCTGAGATATTTTGGGTATAATCGGAAAATCGCTGATTTTGGTCATTTTTCTGCACTAAAGATTACAC
AAAAAGTTCAGTATTTAGATTCATTGTTGAAAATTGGGGATGATCTACAGATACATATCGCCGTGTTCAA
AAACACAACTTTATTATACATAGTTGATAATTCGATGGTATCAGCTCACTCAAAGTATAGCGACCAGCAT
TCACATACGATTGACGCATGATATTACTTTCTGCGCACTTAACTTCGCATCTGGGCAGATGATGTCGAGG
CGAAAAAAAATATAAATCACGCTAACATTTGATTAAAATAGAACAACTACAATATAAAAAAACTATACAA
ATGACAAGTTCTTGAAAACAAGAATCTTTTTATTGTCAGTACTGATTAGAAAAACTCATCGAGCATCAAA
TGAAACTGCAATTTATTCATATCAGGATTATCAATACCATATTTTTGAAAAAGCCGTTTCTGTAATGAAG
GAGAAAACTCACCGAGGCAGTTCCATAGGATGGCAAGATCCTGGTATCGGTCTGCGATTCCGACTCGTCC
AACATCAATACAACCTATTAATTTCCCCTCGTCAAAAATAAGGTTATCAAGTGAGAAATCACCATGAGTG
ACGACTGAATCCGGTGAGAATGGCAAAAGCTTATGCATTTCTTTCCAGACTTGTTCAACAGGCCAGCCAT
TACGCTCGTCATCAAAATCACTCGCATCAACCAAACCGTTATTCATTCGTGATTGCGCCTGAGCGAGACG
AAATACGCGATCGCTGTTAAAAGGACAATTACAAACAGGAATCGAATGCAACCGGCGCAGGAACACTGCC
AGCGCATCAACAATATTTTCACCTGAATCAGGATATTCTTCTAATACCTGGAATGCTGTTTTCCCGGGGA
TCGCAGTGGTGAGTAACCATGCATCATCAGGAGTACGGATAAAATGCTTGATGGTCGGAAGAGGCATAAA
TTCCGTCAGCCAGTTTAGTCTGACCATCTCATCTGTAACATCATTGGCAACGCTACCTTTGCCATGTTTC
AGAAACAACTCTGGCGCATCGGGCTTCCCATACAATCGATAGATTGTCGCACCTGATTGCCCGACATTAT
CGCGAGCCCATTTATACCCATATAAATCAGCATCCATGTTGGAATTTAATCGCGGCCTCGAGCAAGACGT
TTCCCGTTGAATATGGCTCATTTTATGTTTCCTGTGTGAAATTGTTATCCGCTCACAATTCCACAGATTA
TACGAGCCGATGATTAATTGTCAACAGCTCTTTATGTTCGGATGTGATGTGAGAACTGTATCCTAGCAAG
ATTTTAAAAGGAAGTATATGAAAGAAGAACCTCAGTGGCAAATCCTAACCTTTTATATTTCTCTACAGGG
GCGCGGCGTGGGGACAATTCAACGCGTCTGTGAGGGGAGCGTTTCCCTGCTCGCAGGTCTGCAGCGAGGA
GCCGTAATTTTTGCTTCGCGCCGTGCGGCCATCAAAATGTATGGATGCAAATGATTATACATGGGGATGT
ATGGGCTAAATGTACGGGCGACAGTCACATCATGCCCCTGAGCTGCGCACGTCAAGACTGTCAAGGAGGG
TATTCTGGGCCTCCATGTCGGGATCTTCTTGAGATCCTTTTTTTCTGCGCGTAATCTGCTGCTTGCAAAC
AAAAAAACCACCGCTACCAGCGGTGGTTTGTTTGCCGGATCAAGAGCTACCAACTCTTTTTCCGAAGGTA
ACTGGCTTCAGCAGAGCGCAGATACCAAATACTGTCCTTCTAGTGTAGCCGTAGTTAGGCCACCACTTCA
AGAACTCTGTAGCACCGCCTACATACCTCGCTCTGCTAATCCTGTTACCAGTGGCTGCTGCCAGTGGCGA
TAAGTCGTGTCTTACCGGGTTGGACTCAAGACGATAGTTACCGGATAAGGCGCAGCGGTCGGGCTGAACG
GGGGGTTCGTGCACACAGCCCAGCTTGGAGCGAACGACCTACACCGAACTGAGATACCTACAGCGTGAGC
TATGAGAAAGCGCCACGCTTCCCGAAGGGAGAAAGGCGGACAGGTATCCGGTAAGCGGCAGGGTCGGAAC
AGGAGAGCGCACGAGGGAGCTTCCAGGGGGAAACGCCTGGTATCTTTATAGTCCTGTCGGGTTTCGCCAC
CTCTGACTTGAGCGTCGATTTTTGTGATGCTCGTCAGGGGGGCGGAGCCTATGGAAAAACGCCAGCAACG
CGGCCTTTTTACGGTTCCTGGCCTTTTGCTGGCCGAAAAGTGCCACCTGACGAAGCATCTGTGCTTCATT
TTGTAGAACAAAAATGCAACGCGAGAGCGCTAATTTTTCAAACAAAGAATCTGAGCTGCATTTTTACAGA
ACAGAAATGCAACGCGAAAGCGCTATTTTACCAACGAAGAATCTGTGCTTCATTTTTGTAAAACAAAAAT
GCAACGCGAGAGCGCTAATTTTTCAAACAAAGAATCTGAGCTGCATTTTTACAGAACAGAAATGCAACGC
GAGAGCGCTATTTTACCAACAAAGAATCTATACTTCTTTTTTGTTCTACAAAAATGCATCCCGAGAGCGC
TATTTTTCTAACAAAGCATCTTAGATTACTTTTTTTCTCCTTTGTGCGCTCTATAATGCAGTCTCTTGAT
AACTTTTTGCACTGTAGGTCCGTTAAGGTTAGAAGAAGGCTACTTTGGTGTCTATTTTCTCTTCCATAAA
AAAAGCCTGACTCCACTTCCCGCGTTTACTGATTACTAGCGAAGCTGCGGGTGCATTTTTTCAAGATAAA
GGCATCCCCGATTATATTCTATACCGATGTGGATTGCGCATACTTTGTGAACAGAAAGTGATAGCGTTGA
TGATTCTTCATTGGTCAGAAAATTATGAACGGTTTCTTCTATTTTGTCTCTATATACTACGTATAGGAAA
TGTTTACATTTTCGTATTGTTTTCGATTCACTCTATGAATAGTTCTTACTACAATTTTTTTGTCTAAAGA
GTAATACTAGAGATAAACATAAAAAATGTAGAGGTCGAGTTTAGATGCAAGTTCAAGGAGCGAAAGGTGG
ATGGGTAGGTTATATAGGGATATAGCACAGAGATATATAGCAAAGAGATACTTTTGAGCAATGTTTGTGG
AAGCGGTATTCGCAATATTTTAGTAGCTCGTTACAGTCCGGTGCGTTTTTGGTTTTTTGAAAGTGCGTCT
TCAGAGCGCTTTTGGTTTTCAAAAGCGCTCTGAAGTTCCTATACTTTCTAGCTAGAGAATAGGAACTTCG
GAATAGGAACTTCAAAGCGTTTCCGAAAACGAGCGCTTCCGAAAATGCAACGCGAGCTGCGCACATACAG
CTCACTGTTCACGTCGCACCTATATCTGCGTGTTGCCTGTATATATATATACATGAGAAGAACGGCATAG
TGCGTGTTTATGCTTAAATGCGCGCCAGGGATCCGCCAAGCTATCAACTTTGTATAGAAAAGTTGTGTCG
GATTATGGGCTCTTCTTTTATCCTCTACTTTCTTTCTAGAAAATGCAAATGTTGAGTCAGAAATTGCTGA
ATGGAGTACAACTGCAATGGGTTTAGCTTATGTTTCTGGAACAATTACTGGTGGAATTGTGATTGAAAAG
TAAGGTTATATTTCATTTCAATAAATGTTACCACAGTATAACAAAAACAAGTTACATTGTTCAGAGTATG
TCTGAATGTATTATTATTATTGTATTTGTGCATCAGTACTGTAGTTGTACTGAAGAAGGGTTTAAAATAA
TCTCAACGTTTTTAAGACGAGTTAGTGAGAATACGGTCGCAGTTAGGATGTTTGGACATAGTTTTATTAG
ATAATCGTGAACTAACTCACTATAAAAACCCGCTAACTCATTGAATAAGATAGTTTTAAACGTTCAAAAT
TTGAAGACAAAATTGTATGAATAAGTTTACAGAGTTGGTCGACGCAAGCTTCTCCTTCTCTTCACATTTC
TCAATAATTTAGCTCTAATTGCATTCGTATTCTTCGCAAAAATACGTATTCTGATTGACCCGATGAAATA
CGGATGCCTAGTTGCATTGATCATCTACGGTTATACTTATGGGTGAGGTTTTTCAAATATATTTTGATTT
AATCGAATAATGAAATTTCAGAACTGGAGTTGGTCCAATTTCGTGGTTTATATCCTCTGAACTGGTACCT
CAAAAACATCGTAGTATTGCTCAATCTGTGGCATATTCAATGAATACTGTAATGGTGGTTATCAGTACAT
TTACAGTATTACCTCTATATTCCGTTATTGGTAGTTATGCTTTCCTTATTCTATATTCAATTCCTTCATT
TATAAGTATGCTTATATTATTTCGCTACTTACCGGAAACCAAAGGACGAGAGATTCATGATATTGTGAAT
GAACTTAAAAAAAAATGAAAACCTTTGAAAACGTTCATACGGCCGAAATTTTACTTGATCGAGCCAATTG
AACTTTTGTTAAGACTTACAGAAAAGTGAGAGATTTTGTTACAAAAAAGTGAGAAAAAAGCGAAAATGAA
CAGGAAAAAGAAGAAAAATACACCCGAAGTATCATATAAAAATTAAAAAGATTGTTTGACCTGGCGGAAC
TTTTTTGCAAAAACTCTGAATATCCATGGCACATGCTTCGTGCAAAACAGGATCCAAATGAATATCAACA
AGAGATTCTTGAAGACGACGAGCCACTTGCTCAGAGCATTGCTTATCTCGAATGAGACCCTTGTTAAAAT
CATTTTTCAAACATTATATGACATTGTCGAAATGTCCTCCTGATTCCATGATGGTAGCAAACTCACTTCG
TCAAGTTTGTACAAAAAAGCAGGCT
Features (pLannotate 1.2.2; 19 found; start..end, strand, type, name):
    858..875     -  misc_feature   P element 5' end (fragment): No description available
    986..1828    +  CDS            unc-119: UN119_CAEEL - Experimental evidence at protein level: Swiss-Prot protein existence level 1. Myristoyl-binding protein that acts as a cargo adapter: specifically binds the myristoyl moiety of a subset of N-terminally myristoylated proteins and is required for their localization. Plays a key role in ciliary membrane localization of proteins. Required for the establishment or function of the nervous system. From Caenorhabditis elegans.
   2097..2114    -  CDS            lacZα (fragment): LacZα fragment of β-galactosidase; lacZ fragment
   2139..2738    +  promoter       eft-3 promoter: eft-3; promoter for the C. elegans elongation factor 1α gene (Mitrovich and Anderson, 2000)
   2751..3482    +  CDS            TagRFP-T: TagRFP-T is a basic (constitutively fluorescent) red fluorescent protein published in 2008, derived from Entacmaea quadricolor. It has low acid sensitivity.
   3980..4132    +  CDS            aex-5 (fragment): AEX5_CAEEL - Also known as kpc-3 From Caenorhabditis elegans.
   4294..4318    -  protein_bind   attB2: mutant version of attB; recombination site for the Gateway® BP reaction BP Clonase™
   5746..5766    -  protein_bind   attB3: mutant version of attB; core recombination site for the Gateway® BP reaction BP Clonase™
   5794..5990    -  terminator     TEF terminator: Ashbya gossypii TEF terminator
   5996..6811    -  CDS            KanR: aminoglycoside phosphotransferase; aph(3')-Ia; confers resistance to kanamycin in bacteria or G418 (Geneticin®) in eukaryotes
   6832..6848    -  protein_bind   lac operator: The lac repressor binds to the lac operator to inhibit transcription in E. coli. This inhibition can be relieved by adding lactose or isopropyl-β-D-thiogalactopyranoside (IPTG). lac repressor encoded by lacI
   6857..6884    -  promoter       trc promoter: strong E. coli promoter; hybrid between the trp and lac UV5 promoters
   6891..7229    -  promoter       TEF promoter: Ashbya gossypii TEF promoter
   7239..7827    +  rep_origin     ori: high-copy-number ColE1/pMB1/pBR322/pUC origin of replication
   7890..9052    -  rep_origin     2μ ori: yeast 2μ plasmid origin of replication
   9075..9095    +  protein_bind   attB4: mutant version of attB; core recombination site for the Gateway® BP reaction BP Clonase™
   9709..9725    -  CDS            M13 gene XI (fragment): pXI; XI; phage assembly
  10203..10418   -  CDS            GSLG1_CAEEL (fragment): Experimental evidence at protein level: Swiss-Prot protein existence level 1. From Caenorhabditis elegans.
  10432..10452   +  protein_bind   attB1: mutant version of attB; core recombination site for the Gateway® BP reaction BP Clonase™
