>Addgene plasmid #122256 | BSP611 | addgene full sequence | sequence record 237685 | Addgene NGS Result
GCACCTTTGGTCTTTTATTGTCAACTTCCATTGGTTCTTCCATTGTTTCTGTTAAATTAATGAATTTTTC
ATAAAATAAAGACATTATACAATATAAAAATGAAGAATTTATTGAAAATAAACTGCCAGAGAGAAAAAGT
ATGCAACACTCCCGCCGAGAGTGTTTGAAATGGTGTACGGTACATTTTCGTGCTAGGAGTTAGATGTGCA
GGCAGCAACGAGAGGGGGAGAGATTTTTTTGGGCCTTGTGAAATTAACGTGAGTTTTCTGGTCATCTGAC
TAATCATGTTGGTTTTTTGTTGGTTTATTTTGTTTTTATCTTTGTTTTTATCCAGATTAGGAAATTTAAA
TTTTATGAATTTATAATGAGGTCAAACATTCAGTCCCAGCGTTTTTCCTGTTCTCACTGTTTAGTCGAAT
TTTTATTTTAGGCTTTCAACAAATGTTCTAACTGTCTTATTTGTGACCTCACTTTTTATATTTTTTTAAT
TTTTAAAAATATTAGAAGTTTCTAGGATAATTTTTTCGACTTTTATTCTCTCTACCGTCCGCACTCTTCT
TACTTTTAAATTAAATTGTTTTTTTTTCAGTTGGGAAACACTTTGCTCTAGAATGGTCTCCAAGGGAGAG
GAGCTTATCAAGGAGAACATGCACATGAAGCTCTACATGGAGGGAACCGTCAACAACCACCACTTCAAGT
GCACCTCCGAGGGAGAGGGAAAGCCATACGAGGGAACCCAAACCATGCGTATCAAGGTCGTCGAGGGAGG
ACCACTCCCATTCGCCTTCGACATCCTCGCCACCTCCTTCATGTACGGATCGCGTACCTTCATCAACCAC
ACCCAAGGAATCCCAGACTTCTTCAAGCAATCCTTCCCAGAGGGATTCACCTGGGAGCGTGTCACCACCT
ACGAGGACGGAGGAGTCCTCACCGCCACCCAAGACACCTCCCTCCAAGACGGATGCCTCATCTACAACGT
CAAGATCCGTGGAGTCAACTTCCCATCCAACGGACCAGTCATGCAAAAGAAGACCCTCGGATGGGAGGCC
AACACCGAGATGCTCTACCCAGCCGACGGAGGACTTGAGGGACGTACCGACATGGCCCTCAAGCTCGTCG
GAGGAGGACACCTCATCTGCAACTTCAAGACCACCTACCGTTCCAAGAAGCCAGCCAAGAACCTCAAGAT
GCCAGGAGTCTACTACGTTGACCACCGTCTTGAGCGTATCAAGGAGGCCGACAAGGAGACCTACGTCGAG
CAACACGAGGTCGCCGTCGCCCGTTACTGCGACCTCCCATCCAAGCTCGGACACAAGCTCAACGGAATGG
ACGAGCTTTACAAGTAAGGCCGCTGTCATCAGACATCTCGCGCCCGTGCCTCTGACTTCTAAGTCCAATT
ACTCTTCAACATCCCTACATGCTCTTTCTCCCTGTGCTCCCACCCCCTATTTTTGTTATTATCAAAAAAC
TTCTCTTAATTTCTTTGTTTTTTAGCTTCTTTTAAGTCACCTCTAACAATGAAATTGTGTAGATTCAAAA
ATAGAATTAATTCGTAATAAAAAGTCGAAAAAAATTGTGCTCCCTCCCCCCATTAATAATAATTCTATCC
CAAAATCTACACAATGTTCTGTGTACACTTCTTATGTTTTTTACTTCTGATAAATTTTTTTGAAACATCA
TAGAAAAAACCGCACACAAAATACCTTATCATATGTTACGTTTCAGTTTATGACCGCAATTTTTATTTCT
TCGCACGTCTGGGCCTCTCATGACGTCAAATCATGCTCATCGTGAAAAAGTTTTGGAGTATTTTTGGAAT
TTTTCAATCAAGTGAAAGTTTATGAAATTAATTTTCCTGCTTTTGCTTTTTGGGGTTTCCCCTATTGTTT
GTCAAGATTTCGAGGACGGCGTTTTTCTTGCTAAAATCACAAGTATTGATGAGCACGATGCAAGAAAGAT
CGGAAGAAGGTTTGGGTTTGAGGCTCAGTGGAAGGTGAGTAGAAGTTGATAATTTGAAAGTGGAGTAGTG
TCTATGGGGTTTTTGCCTTAAATGACAGAATACATTCCCAATATACCAAACATAACTGTTTGCCCACTAG
TGAGTCGTATTACGTAGCTTGGCGTAATCATGGTCATAGCTGTTTCCTGCCCGTGACCCAGCTTTCTTGT
ACAAAGTGGTAAGTGCAAGTAAGATCAGTGTTTGTTTCGATATCAGTCTGTTTCGTAACGGTCTTCTGTA
TAACTACAAAAAAGAATAAAAAACCGTATCACAACTGAGAAAAAAGACAAAACTTATTGAACAGTGTTCC
TTTCAAAAAATTATTTTGTAAAAAATCGAGTTTTTCTCCAAAATAACGCACGCAATCAAAAACAAGAAAA
CTAACGTGTTCTCCTGGGCGTGGAACTCCTTATCAAGATTACCATTATTGTCTGTCAGAATTGATATTTC
AATTATTTCATATCTAGACAAACCCGGGTGTCTTGCATTTATTAGTACTGTGAGTTTACATACAAACGAG
GCTTACTCAGATAACATAGAGTCACCTCTAATTAGCAAAAACCCATTTCTAATTAGCTATTTCGACCAGT
TCTAAAGTCACCGTAATTAGAAATGGTTTTTGTAGCTTTTCTAATTAGAAATGACCCCGAGATAAGTGAA
ATATGGCATTTTCTGGGTTTTCTAGTAAGAAATGATCCCGCACGTAGTGATTCCGCGTTACAAGCCAAAT
TCAAATTAAAAAAGTATATTACACAATTCAAGTTACATTATTTTCAGGAAACAATGGCGAAGAGCAAAGC
AGAGATTCAAAAGGAGGAAAGAGACAACAGATATGAACGAAGACTTCTTGAAAAGAGAAAGAGACATGAG
GTGAGTAACCATGATAATAAATAATCAAGTAAGGGCTATAGATTTATAAATTCTGGAGTTAACAGTTTCG
AAAAAAAGTAGTTTTCATATGTGCGAAGGAATATCAAAAATAGGGGAATAGCCTAAACGAGTGAGAAAAT
TAAATGTTTGTTATTTTTTCAAAAATGTCTGCAGGGCCGTTATCCTTTCAAATGCACTCTATCAAACATA
GATCATATCCATCATATCTTATCCAGAATTTATATCATATCCAAGATTGAGAGCGTTTCAAGGAAAATCT
CAAACAACCATACAATTTTGTAGATCGACAACAAGGCCTCCACTTCTTCATCGATGGCCTCTGCAGCACC
TGCACCACCAAGTTTGTATTTTTCATATTAATATAAAGTGAGCCACGCATAGTCGTTTTTAGGATTTTTG
CCAGATCGATGTCGCGCAAACAGACTGTTTTTTTTTCTTTGAAAGCCGTGCGTGACATGGGCCACGGATT
GTAACGCCGCGCTGGATGGATAAAAATTTATTCAGTTTTTTAGCCTTTACAAAATATGGTTCGACTACTT
TCTTTATTTTTACATTTTTATAGGTGCTCATTGAGCTGAGATATTTTGGGTATAATCGGAAAATCGCTGA
TTTTGGTCATTTTTCTGCACTAAAGATTACACAAAAAGTTCAGTATTTAGATTCATTGTTGAAAATTGGG
GATGATCTACAGATACATATCGCCGTGTTCAAAAACACAACTTTATTATACATAGTTGATAATTCGATGG
TATCAGCTCACTCAAAGTATAGCGACCAGCATTCACATACGATTGACGCATGATATTACTTTCTGCGCAC
TTAACTTCGCATCTGGGCAGATGATGTCGAGGCGAAAAAAAATATAAATCACGCTAACATTTGATTAAAA
TAGAACAACTACAATATAAAAAAACTATACAAATGACAAGTTCTTGAAAACAAGAATCTTTTTATTGTCA
GTACTGATTAGAAAAACTCATCGAGCATCAAATGAAACTGCAATTTATTCATATCAGGATTATCAATACC
ATATTTTTGAAAAAGCCGTTTCTGTAATGAAGGAGAAAACTCACCGAGGCAGTTCCATAGGATGGCAAGA
TCCTGGTATCGGTCTGCGATTCCGACTCGTCCAACATCAATACAACCTATTAATTTCCCCTCGTCAAAAA
TAAGGTTATCAAGTGAGAAATCACCATGAGTGACGACTGAATCCGGTGAGAATGGCAAAAGCTTATGCAT
TTCTTTCCAGACTTGTTCAACAGGCCAGCCATTACGCTCGTCATCAAAATCACTCGCATCAACCAAACCG
TTATTCATTCGTGATTGCGCCTGAGCGAGACGAAATACGCGATCGCTGTTAAAAGGACAATTACAAACAG
GAATCGAATGCAACCGGCGCAGGAACACTGCCAGCGCATCAACAATATTTTCACCTGAATCAGGATATTC
TTCTAATACCTGGAATGCTGTTTTCCCGGGGATCGCAGTGGTGAGTAACCATGCATCATCAGGAGTACGG
ATAAAATGCTTGATGGTCGGAAGAGGCATAAATTCCGTCAGCCAGTTTAGTCTGACCATCTCATCTGTAA
CATCATTGGCAACGCTACCTTTGCCATGTTTCAGAAACAACTCTGGCGCATCGGGCTTCCCATACAATCG
ATAGATTGTCGCACCTGATTGCCCGACATTATCGCGAGCCCATTTATACCCATATAAATCAGCATCCATG
TTGGAATTTAATCGCGGCCTCGAGCAAGACGTTTCCCGTTGAATATGGCTCATTTTATGTTTCCTGTGTG
AAATTGTTATCCGCTCACAATTCCACAGATTATACGAGCCGATGATTAATTGTCAACAGCTCTTTATGTT
CGGATGTGATGTGAGAACTGTATCCTAGCAAGATTTTAAAAGGAAGTATATGAAAGAAGAACCTCAGTGG
CAAATCCTAACCTTTTATATTTCTCTACAGGGGCGCGGCGTGGGGACAATTCAACGCGTCTGTGAGGGGA
GCGTTTCCCTGCTCGCAGGTCTGCAGCGAGGAGCCGTAATTTTTGCTTCGCGCCGTGCGGCCATCAAAAT
GTATGGATGCAAATGATTATACATGGGGATGTATGGGCTAAATGTACGGGCGACAGTCACATCATGCCCC
TGAGCTGCGCACGTCAAGACTGTCAAGGAGGGTATTCTGGGCCTCCATGTCGGGATCTTCTTGAGATCCT
TTTTTTCTGCGCGTAATCTGCTGCTTGCAAACAAAAAAACCACCGCTACCAGCGGTGGTTTGTTTGCCGG
ATCAAGAGCTACCAACTCTTTTTCCGAAGGTAACTGGCTTCAGCAGAGCGCAGATACCAAATACTGTCCT
TCTAGTGTAGCCGTAGTTAGGCCACCACTTCAAGAACTCTGTAGCACCGCCTACATACCTCGCTCTGCTA
ATCCTGTTACCAGTGGCTGCTGCCAGTGGCGATAAGTCGTGTCTTACCGGGTTGGACTCAAGACGATAGT
TACCGGATAAGGCGCAGCGGTCGGGCTGAACGGGGGGTTCGTGCACACAGCCCAGCTTGGAGCGAACGAC
CTACACCGAACTGAGATACCTACAGCGTGAGCTATGAGAAAGCGCCACGCTTCCCGAAGGGAGAAAGGCG
GACAGGTATCCGGTAAGCGGCAGGGTCGGAACAGGAGAGCGCACGAGGGAGCTTCCAGGGGGAAACGCCT
GGTATCTTTATAGTCCTGTCGGGTTTCGCCACCTCTGACTTGAGCGTCGATTTTTGTGATGCTCGTCAGG
GGGGCGGAGCCTATGGAAAAACGCCAGCAACGCGGCCTTTTTACGGTTCCTGGCCTTTTGCTGGCCGAAA
AGTGCCACCTGAACGAAGCATCTGTGCTTCATTTTGTAGAACAAAAATGCAACGCGAGAGCGCTAATTTT
TCAAACAAAGAATCTGAGCTGCATTTTTACAGAACAGAAATGCAACGCGAAAGCGCTATTTTACCAACGA
AGAATCTGTGCTTCATTTTTGTAAAACAAAAATGCAACGCGAGAGCGCTAATTTTTCAAACAAAGAATCT
GAGCTGCATTTTTACAGAACAGAAATGCAACGCGAGAGCGCTATTTTACCAACAAAGAATCTATACTTCT
TTTTTGTTCTACAAAAATGCATCCCGAGAGCGCTATTTTTCTAACAAAGCATCTTAGATTACTTTTTTTC
TCCTTTGTGCGCTCTATAATGCAGTCTCTTGATAACTTTTTGCACTGTAGGTCCGTTAAGGTTAGAAGAA
GGCTACTTTGGTGTCTATTTTCTCTTCCATAAAAAAAGCCTGACTCCACTTCCCGCGTTTACTGATTACT
AGCGAAGCTGCGGGTGCATTTTTTCAAGATAAAGGCATCCCCGATTATATTCTATACCGATGTGGATTGC
GCATACTTTGTGAACAGAAAGTGATAGCGTTGATGATTCTTCATTGGTCAGAAAATTATGAACGGTTTCT
TCTATTTTGTCTCTATATACTACGTATAGGAAATGTTTACATTTTCGTATTGTTTTCGATTCACTCTATG
AATAGTTCTTACTACAATTTTTTTGTCTAAAGAGTAATACTAGAGATAAACATAAAAAATGTAGAGGTCG
AGTTTAGATGCAAGTTCAAGGAGCGAAAGGTGGATGGGTAGGTTATATAGGGATATAGCACAGAGATATA
TAGCAAAGAGATACTTTTGAGCAATGTTTGTGGAAGCGGTATTCGCAATATTTTAGTAGCTCGTTACAGT
CCGGTGCGTTTTTGGTTTTTTGAAAGTGCGTCTTCAGAGCGCTTTTGGTTTTCAAAAGCGCTCTGAAGTT
CCTATACTTTCTAGCTAGAGAATAGGAACTTCGGAATAGGAACTTCAAAGCGTTTCCGAAAACGAGCGCT
TCCGAAAATGCAACGCGAGCTGCGCACATACAGCTCACTGTTCACGTCGCACCTATATCTGCGTGTTGCC
TGTATATATATATACATGAGAAGAACGGCATAGTGCGTGTTTATGCTTAAATGCGCGCCAGGGATCCGCC
AAGCTATCAACTTTGTATAGAAAAGTTGTGTCGGATTATGGGCTCTTCTTTTATCCTCTACTTTCTTTCT
AGAAAATGCAAATGTTGAGTCAGAAATTGCTGAATGGAGTACAACTGCAATGGGTTTAGCTTATGTTTCT
GGAACAATTACTGGTGGAATTGTGATTGAAAAGTAAGGTTATATTTCATTTCAATAAATGTTACCACAGT
ATAACAAAAACAAGTTACATTGTTCAGAGTATGTCTGAATGTATTATTATTATTGTATTTGTGCATCAGT
ACTGTAGTTGTACTGAAGAAGGGTTTAAAATAATCTCAACGTTTTTAAGACGAGTTAGTGAGAATACGGT
CGCAGTTAGGATGTTTGGACATAGTTTTATTAGATAATCGTGAACTAACTCACTATAAAAACCCGCTAAC
TCATTGAATAAGATAGTTTTAAACGTTCAAAATTTGAAGACAAAATTGTATGAATAAGTTTACAGAGTTG
GTCGACGCAAGCTTCTCCTTCTCTTCACATTTCTCAATAATTTAGCTCTAATTGCATTCGTATTCTTCGC
AAAAATACGTATTCTGATTGACCCGATGAAATACGGATGCCTAGTTGCATTGATCATCTACGGTTATACT
TATGGGTGAGGTTTTTCAAATATATTTTGATTTAATCGAATAATGAAATTTCAGAACTGGAGTTGGTCCA
ATTTCGTGGTTTATATCCTCTGAACTGGTACCTCAAAAACATCGTAGTATTGCTCAATCTGTGGCATATT
CAATGAATACTGTAATGGTGGTTATCAGTACATTTACAGTATTACCTCTATATTCCGTTATTGGTAGTTA
TGCTTTCCTTATTCTATATTCAATTCCTTCATTTATAAGTATGCTTATATTATTTCGCTACTTACCGGAA
ACCAAAGGACGAGAGATTCATGATATTGTGAATGAACTTAAAAAAAAATGAAAACCTTTGAAAACGTTCA
TACGGCCGAAATTTTACTTGATCGAGCCAATTGAACTTTTGTTAAGACTTACAGAAAAGTGAGAGATTTT
GTTACAAAAAAGTGAGAAAAAAGCGAAAATGAACAGGAAAAAGAAGAAAAATACACCCGAAGTATCATAT
AAAAATTAAAAAGATTGTTTGACCTGGCGGAACTTTTTTGCAAAAACTCTGAATATCCATGGCACATGCT
TCGTGCAAAACAGGATCCAAATGAATATCAACAAGAGATTCTTGAAGACGACGAGCCACTTGCTCAGAGC
ATTGCTTATCTCGAATGAGACCCTTGTTAAAATCATTTTTCAAACATTATATGACATTGTCGAAATGTCC
TCCTGATTCCATGATGGTAGCAAACTCACTTCGTCAAGTTTGTACAAAAAAGCAGGCTTGAGCCAATTTA
TCCAAGTCCTTGTAAAAAGTATTCGAAAATTGTTAACGGATAAAATGTTTATTATAATATCAAAAACAAT
TTGTCAGTTGACCACTTTTTGATATATTTGACAGAAACCGGGATGAATTGGCTCAAAGTTAGGGCGCCCT
TCTATTACAGGGTTTCTGATAACAAACCGGTTATTAACTCCCAACAAGGGATGATTTCAATTCATCATGC
TCAAATTGACCCAAATTAAGTTACATGACAAATTCATCGCCCTTTTCAACTCTTCTTGGCTCATCATCTG
TTATTCTGTTCCTATTCTGTCTGCACCCTATACCCCTTTGCATACTCTCTCGTCATTCCTTTCTTGGATA
GTGTCTTCTTCTCCCCAGCTCTGCTACTTCTATGACTTGCGCCCGCTGCTTTTCCGCTCGTTCCTCTCCT
CTCTGACGTCTTCTTCTGCTTCTTTTCTCCTTCCTTTTTCCCTTCTCAATCTTCCTCTTTTTCCCATTTC
TGTCAATCATTCGAAGAAGAAGAAGAAGAAGACCCTCATTCATTTCATTTTTTTTTCTGTCGGTGTGTGC
TGCTCGGTTAAGAGTGAGCTCTCTATTCCACGTCTTCTTCTTTTTCTTCTTCGATTCGAATCAATCACTC
CACCAAAACGCATTCGTTTTTGGGATTCACCCCGCGGTTCGCAATAGGTTTCTTTTTCAAATTATTAGCG
TTATAAATAGAAAAATGGTGGAGTTTCAATAAAAATGATAATTTACAAAGTGTATTTTGATTACATGTAC
TCAAAAAGGTTGAAATTTTTCATACCAGTTTTCCGGAAATCCATCTGATATCATTATCGTATTTTTCTTT
TTAAAAATGTTTTCAAAAAAAAACAAAATATAGCTGGTTATTTGGCACCCTCTAATTACCATTTTCCTGT
CACACCACACTCTTTTCCTTCTTCCACTTCTTTCCGTTTTCAGCCGCTTCCAACCAAACCGATATGAAAG
CCGAGCAACAACGATCGATTCCACCCGGCTCGGCGACCTTCCCGTCGCAGGTGAGACTCAGAAAACTAGA
GAAACCGCTCAACTAACTCTTGATATCCGATTTCATTCTTTTCTCTTTTCTTTTTGTTGAACTTTTCCAT
ATTTCCAGATGCCACGGCCACCACCAAGCACCGAACAAGGAATCACAACGGAATCGGAGCTTGCGAAGAA
AGCTCAAATCACTCCGAACGACGTTTTAGCACTTCCGGGAATCACTCAAGGTATCTTGCTCCCTTTGGAT
TTCAGTTTAAAACATAAATTTAGGATTCTTATGCTCCCCATCTGCGAACATCTATAACATCGAGTTCACC
AAGTTCCAAATCCGTGATCTGGACACTGAGCAAGTGCTTTTCGAGATCGCCAAACCGGAGAACGATCAGG
AGAATGATGAGTCGCCACAGGAGTCGGCAAGATACGTGCGTTATAGATTTGCTCCAAACTTTTTGAAACT
CAAAACGGTCGGAGCAACTGTGGAGTTCAAAGTAGGAGACATCCCAATCCATCATTTCCGAATGATCGAA
CGTCACTTCTTCAAAGATCGCCTTCTGAAGTGTTTTGACTTTGAATTTGGATTCTGTATTCCGAACTCAC
GAAACAACTGTGAACATATCTATGAGTTCCCTCAACTCTCTCAACAACTCAGTGAGTCATTATTCTAAAA
AGTACAATTCAAAAGACTAATCTCTTTTTCAGTGGACGACATGATCAACAATCCAAACGAGACTCGTTCT
GACAGCTTCTATTTCGTCGATAACAAACTCGTCATGCACAACAAAGCCGACTACTCATATGATGCATAAA
TATTTAATACAAAAATGTTCTGGATAATTATTCTGTCGAATAGAAAAAAAACTCCAAATGTGATTAAATT
CCAATAATTCCTGTCTAGTTTGTTCCTTCCCCTTCCCCTTCTCATGTTCAATGCATTCCTAAGCTTTTCA
GTTCCCCCCTTGTTTCTATATTTTTTCGCTGTCCTGTCACACTCGCTAAAAACACTAATCACACGGAAAT
CTGTTTTCAATAAAAACTCCAACTTTAACTCATTTTCAATTTCAACTGCACGGGTGTAAAACGACGGCCA
GTCCGTAATACGACTCACTTAAGGCC
Features (pLannotate 1.2.2; 20 found; start..end, strand, type, name):
      1..600     +  promoter       eft-3 promoter: eft-3; promoter for the C. elegans elongation factor 1α gene (Mitrovich and Anderson, 2000)
    613..1344    +  CDS            TagRFP-T: TagRFP-T is a basic (constitutively fluorescent) red fluorescent protein published in 2008, derived from Entacmaea quadricolor. It has low acid sensitivity.
   1842..1994    +  CDS            aex-5 (fragment): AEX5_CAEEL - Also known as kpc-3 From Caenorhabditis elegans.
   2156..2180    -  protein_bind   attB2: mutant version of attB; recombination site for the Gateway® BP reaction BP Clonase™
   3608..3628    -  protein_bind   attB3: mutant version of attB; core recombination site for the Gateway® BP reaction BP Clonase™
   3656..3852    -  terminator     TEF terminator: Ashbya gossypii TEF terminator
   3858..4673    -  CDS            KanR: aminoglycoside phosphotransferase; aph(3')-Ia; confers resistance to kanamycin in bacteria or G418 (Geneticin®) in eukaryotes
   4694..4710    -  protein_bind   lac operator: The lac repressor binds to the lac operator to inhibit transcription in E. coli. This inhibition can be relieved by adding lactose or isopropyl-β-D-thiogalactopyranoside (IPTG). lac repressor encoded by lacI
   4719..4746    -  promoter       trc promoter: strong E. coli promoter; hybrid between the trp and lac UV5 promoters
   4753..5091    -  promoter       TEF promoter: Ashbya gossypii TEF promoter
   5101..5689    +  rep_origin     ori: high-copy-number ColE1/pMB1/pBR322/pUC origin of replication
   5752..6734    -  rep_origin     2μ ori: yeast 2μ plasmid origin of replication
   6737..6766    -  protein_bind   FRT (mutant) (fragment): FRT site with a mutation in the core sequence (Azam et al., 1997) FLP recombinase from the Saccharomyces cerevisiae 2μ plasmid
   6938..6958    +  protein_bind   attB4: mutant version of attB; core recombination site for the Gateway® BP reaction BP Clonase™
   7572..7588    -  CDS            M13 gene XI (fragment): pXI; XI; phage assembly
   8066..8281    -  CDS            GSLG1_CAEEL (fragment): Experimental evidence at protein level: Swiss-Prot protein existence level 1. From Caenorhabditis elegans.
   8295..8315    +  protein_bind   attB1: mutant version of attB; core recombination site for the Gateway® BP reaction BP Clonase™
   9176..9193    -  misc_feature   P element 5' end (fragment): No description available
   9304..10146   +  CDS            unc-119: UN119_CAEEL - Experimental evidence at protein level: Swiss-Prot protein existence level 1. Myristoyl-binding protein that acts as a cargo adapter: specifically binds the myristoyl moiety of a subset of N-terminally myristoylated proteins and is required for their localization. Plays a key role in ciliary membrane localization of proteins. Required for the establishment or function of the nervous system. From Caenorhabditis elegans.
  10415..10432   -  CDS            lacZα (fragment): LacZα fragment of β-galactosidase; lacZ fragment
