[The description below was written by a language model from this plasmid's Addgene catalogue record and pLannotate feature annotations shown in this document.]
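Description:
BSP611 is a roughly 10.5 kb C. elegans expression plasmid built on the BSP188 backbone, which is a bacteria–yeast shuttle vector. It carries a high-copy ColE1/pUC-type origin for propagation in E. coli and a yeast 2μ origin for episomal maintenance in Saccharomyces. A single aminoglycoside phosphotransferase (KanR) gene serves both hosts. It sits downstream of tandem Ashbya gossypii TEF and bacterial trc/lac operator promoters and is followed by the TEF terminator, so it confers kanamycin resistance in bacteria and G418 resistance in yeast. The yeast elements fit the DNA assembly theme of the toolkit the plasmid comes from, although the record lists the cloning method for this construct as unknown.

The payload is the red fluorescent protein TagRFP-T (recorded as mtagRFP-T), placed directly after a 600 bp eft-3 promoter from the worm elongation factor 1α gene, which is generally used for strong, broad expression. No 3′ UTR is annotated by name; the region downstream of the reporter contains a fragment matching aex-5. An unc-119 coding sequence lies upstream of the expression cassette. This is the standard rescue marker for identifying transgenic animals in an unc-119 mutant background. Gateway attB1–attB4 sites bracket additional worm genomic segments, including a GSLG1 fragment. These segments could act as homology arms for targeted single-copy insertion, but the record does not say so. The other short hits (lacZα, M13 gene XI, P element end, mutant FRT) appear to be backbone remnants or chance matches.

The depositor and NGS sequences differ by one nucleotide in length and start at different points on the circle, but their feature content is essentially the same. The plasmid is intended for expressing a red fluorescent marker in worms for multicolor imaging.
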