Addgene plasmid #122256: BSP611
Purpose: expression vector for mtagRFP-T under EFT3 promoter
Depositing lab: Alexander Mendenhall. Depositing organization: University of Washington. Publication: A toolkit for DNA assembly, genome engineering and multicolor imaging for C. elegans. Sands B, Burnaevskiy N, Yun SR, Crane MM, Kaeberlein M, Mendenhall A. Transl Med Aging. 2018 Jan;2:1-10. doi: 10.1016/j.tma.2018.01.001. Epub 2018 Apr 13. PubMed 33693300.
Backbone
  Vector backbone: BSP188
  Vector type: Worm Expression
  Selectable markers: G418 in yeast
Growth in bacteria
  Bacterial resistance: Kanamycin, 50 μg/mL
  Growth temperature: 37°C
  Growth strain: DH5alpha
  Copy number: Unknown
Gene/Insert
  Gene/Insert name: mtagRFP-T
  Species: C. elegans (nematode)
  Promoter: EFT3
  Cloning method: Unknown
  Sequencing primers: 5′ CGTAATACGACTCACTtaAGGC
Terms and licenses: Academic/Nonprofit Terms; Industry Terms: Not Available to Industry
How to cite: BSP611 was a gift from Alexander Mendenhall (Addgene plasmid # 122256 ; http://n2t.net/addgene:122256 ; RRID:Addgene_122256)
